>Addgene plasmid #18232 | T4 Lysozyme K16E R119E K135E K147E | addgene partial sequence | sequence record 24019 | 3primeUP
CGAAAAGCCCGCTCATTAGGCGGGCTCAGATCTGCTCATGTTTGACAGCTTATCATCGATAAGCTTCGGC
AATAAATTCTTGATATGTTTTCATATGTTTCCTTTAAATATTTTAATTAGTAATTGTCTATTCAAGTAAT
TGTGAATATACTATCACAATTCCAAGAGAAAGTAAACAGCTTTATAGATTTTTATACGCGTCCCAAGTGC
CAGTTCTAAACGTTGTAATGACTCGTTCTGCGCGATTAGGTGTTTGATTATACCATCTACTTTCAGCTAA
GTTAACTGCTGCTTCATCCCAGCGTTTTTGTTGAAGCATTTCTAAAGAGTTAGTAAATCCTGCCACACCG
GTTTCTCCCATTTGGAAAACCATATTAATCAATGCACAGCGACGAACCGCATCAAGAGAATCATAAACCG
GTTTTAATTTAGCATTTCTCAGAATTCCGCGAACAGCAGCATCAACATCCTGATTAAAGAGTTTTTCAGC
CTCATCTTTTGTAATTACACCATTGCAATTACGCCCAATAGCTTTATCTAATTCAGATTTAGCAGCATTA
AGTGATGGACTTTTTGTAAGCAAATGACCGATGCCAATAGTGTAATAGCCTTCTGTGTCTTTATAGATTT
CAAGTCTAAGACCTTCATCTATACGTAACATTTCAAATATATTCATAATACCTCCTAAGCATCGATGGAT
CCTGTTTCCTGTGTGAAATTGTTATCCGCTCACAATTCCACACATTATACGAGCCGATGATAANTGTCAC
AGGGGGATGGGGAGTAGCCACCCNAATGNGANTCNGTANCANGGTCATAGC
