[The description below was written by a language model from this plasmid's Addgene catalogue record.]
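Description:
T4 Lysozyme K16E R119E K135E K147E is a bacterial expression plasmid built on the pHS1403 backbone (about 5 kb without insert) that carries a quadruple point mutant of bacteriophage T4 lysozyme, the product of phage gene e. It is maintained in E. coli as a high-copy plasmid under ampicillin selection. The record does not name the origin of replication or the promoter that drives expression, and no feature table is provided, so the regulatory architecture of the backbone cannot be described from the information given.

The insert is roughly 600 bp and was cloned as a BamHI–HindIII fragment, with both sites retained. According to the depositor's note, the BamHI site lies 27 bp from the start codon and the HindIII site 115 bp from the stop codon, so the fragment includes short flanking untranslated regions around the lysozyme coding sequence and can be excised or transferred intact. No fusion tags or reporters are recorded. The four substitutions (K16E, R119E, K135E and K147E; alternate name 4003E) each replace a positively charged lysine or arginine with a negatively charged glutamate, substantially reducing the net positive charge of this normally basic enzyme.

The record does not state an intended use. Charge-reversal variants of this kind are generally suited to producing recombinant protein for studying how charged residues and electrostatic interactions contribute to protein stability, folding, structure and activity, with T4 lysozyme serving as a well-established model system for such mutational analysis.
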