Addgene plasmid #18232: T4 Lysozyme K16E R119E K135E K147E
Depositing lab: Brian Matthews. Depositing organization: University of Oregon.
Backbone
  Vector backbone: pHS1403
  Backbone size w/o insert (bp): 5000
  Vector type: Bacterial Expression
Growth in bacteria
  Bacterial resistance: Ampicillin, 100 μg/mL
  Growth temperature: 37°C
  Growth strain: DH5alpha
  Copy number: High Copy
Gene/Insert
  Gene/Insert name: T4 Lysozyme (alt name: 4003E)
  Species: Bacteriophage T4
  Insert size (bp): 600
  Mutation: K16E R119E K135E K147E
  GenBank ID: NP_049736
  Entrez Gene: e (a.k.a. T4p123)
  Cloning method: Restriction Enzyme; 5′ cloning site BamHI (not destroyed); 3′ cloning site HindIII (not destroyed)
  Sequencing primers: 5′ na; 3′ GGCGTATCACGAGGCCC
Terms and licenses: Academic/Nonprofit Terms; Industry Terms: Not Available to Industry
Depositor comments: The BamHI site is 27 bp from the ATG and the HindIII site is 115 bp from the stop.
How to cite: T4 Lysozyme K16E R119E K135E K147E was a gift from Brian Matthews (Addgene plasmid # 18232 ; http://n2t.net/addgene:18232 ; RRID:Addgene_18232)
